Addgene plasmid #91979: pLJM1-FH-AGO2-5xA
Purpose: Expresses FLAG-HA-AGO2 [S824A, S828A, T830A, S831A, S834A (5xA)]
Depositing lab: Joshua Mendell. Depositing organization: University of Texas Southwestern Medical Center. Publication: An Argonaute phosphorylation cycle promotes microRNA-mediated silencing. Golden RJ, Chen B, Li T, Braun J, Manjunath H, Chen X, Wu J, Schmid V, Chang TC, Kopp F, Ramirez-Martinez A, Tagliabracci VS, Chen ZJ, Xie Y, Mendell JT. Nature. 2017 Feb 9;542(7640):197-202. doi: 10.1038/nature21025. Epub 2017 Jan 23. PubMed 28114302.
Backbone
  Vector backbone: pLJM1
  Backbone manufacturer: David Sabatini Lab (Addgene #19319)
  Vector type: Mammalian Expression, Lentiviral
  Selectable markers: Puromycin
Growth in bacteria
  Bacterial resistance: Ampicillin, 100 μg/mL
  Growth temperature: 37°C
  Growth strain: NEB Stable
  Copy number: Unknown
Gene/Insert
  Gene/Insert name: AGO2
  Species: H. sapiens (human)
  Mutation: S824A, S828A, T830A, S831A, S834A (5xA)
  Entrez Gene: AGO2 (a.k.a. CASC7, EIF2C2, LESKRES, LINC00980, PPD, Q10)
  Tag / fusion protein: FLAG-HA (N terminal on insert)
  Cloning method: Restriction Enzyme; 5′ cloning site Unknown (unknown if destroyed); 3′ cloning site Unknown (unknown if destroyed)
Resource information
  A portion of this plasmid was derived from a plasmid made by: The parental AGO2 sequence used for this construct was amplified from a Thomas Tuschl lab plasmid (Addgene plasmid # 10822).
Terms and licenses: Academic/Nonprofit Terms; Industry Terms: Not Available to Industry
How to cite: pLJM1-FH-AGO2-5xA was a gift from Joshua Mendell (Addgene plasmid # 91979 ; http://n2t.net/addgene:91979 ; RRID:Addgene_91979)
