[The description below was written by a language model from this plasmid's Addgene catalogue record and pLannotate feature annotations shown in this document.]
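Description:
pLJM1-FH-AGO2-5xA is a lentiviral mammalian expression plasmid of about 10 kb, built on the pLJM1 backbone, that encodes human Argonaute 2 (AGO2) with an N-terminal FLAG-HA tandem tag. The AGO2 coding sequence carries five alanine substitutions (S824A, S828A, T830A, S831A and S834A, collectively "5xA"), replacing a cluster of serine and threonine residues near the C terminus with non-phosphorylatable alanines. The associated publication concerns an Argonaute phosphorylation cycle in microRNA-mediated silencing, so the mutant presumably serves as a phosphorylation-deficient version of AGO2. The tags allow detection or immunopurification of the protein. The automated annotation picks up only a FLAG fragment and not the HA tag, which is stated in the catalogue entry. The cloning sites are not recorded.

The tagged AGO2 is driven by the CMV enhancer/promoter. Downstream sit a cPPT/CTS element and a separate human PGK promoter driving puromycin N-acetyltransferase, which allows selection of transduced cells with puromycin. The transfer cassette has a third-generation layout. An RSV promoter fused to a truncated HIV-1 5' LTR produces the genomic RNA, followed by the Ψ packaging signal with a partial gag sequence and the RRE for Rev-dependent nuclear export. A ΔU3 self-inactivating 3' LTR closes the cassette, so the integrated provirus lacks LTR promoter activity. A residual U6 promoter fragment upstream of the CMV enhancer appears to be a backbone remnant. Outside the viral region are an SV40 poly(A) signal and SV40 origin, an f1 origin, and lac-derived remnants. The plasmid is propagated in E. coli through a high-copy ColE1/pUC-type origin with ampicillin resistance.
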