Features (pLannotate 1.2.2; 30 found; start..end, strand, type, name):
    131..334     +  promoter       CMV promoter: human cytomegalovirus (CMV) immediate early promoter
    378..412     +  misc_feature   MCS (fragment): multiple cloning site
    422..442     +  CDS            FLAG (fragment): FLAG® epitope tag, followed by an enterokinase cleavage site
    479..3055    +  CDS            AGO2 (sequence partly withheld): AGO2_HUMAN - Also known as EIF2C2. Experimental evidence at protein level: Swiss-Prot protein existence level 1. Required for RNA-mediated gene silencing (RNAi) by the RNA- induced silencing complex (RISC). The 'minimal RISC' appears to include AGO2 bound to a short guide RNA such as a microRNA (miRNA) or short interfering RNA (siRNA). These guide RNAs direct RISC to complementary mRNAs that are targets for RISC-mediated gene silencing. The precise mechanism of gene silencing depends on the degree of complementarity between the miRNA or siRNA and its target. Binding of RISC to a perfectly comp
   3100..3217    +  misc_feature   cPPT/CTS: central polypurine tract and central termination sequence of HIV-1
   3266..3776    +  promoter       hPGK promoter: human phosphoglycerate kinase 1 promoter
   3798..4397    +  CDS            PuroR: puromycin N-acetyltransferase; pac from Streptomyces alboniger; confers resistance to puromycin
   4440..4523    +  CDS            nef (fragment): NEF_HV1Z2 - Experimental evidence at protein level: Swiss-Prot protein existence level 1. Extracellular Nef protein targets CD4(+) T-lymphocytes for apoptosis by interacting with CXCR4 surface receptors. From Human immunodeficiency virus type 1 group M subtype D (isolate Z2/CDC-Z34) (HIV-1).
   4525..4758    +  LTR            3' LTR (ΔU3): self-inactivating 3' long terminal repeat (LTR) from HIV-1
   4830..4951    +  polyA_signal   SV40 poly(A) signal: SV40 polyadenylation signal
   4991..5126    +  rep_origin     SV40 ori: SV40 origin of replication
   5147..5165    -  promoter       T7 promoter: promoter for bacteriophage T7 RNA polymerase
   5173..5328    +  CDS            lacZα (fragment): LacZα fragment of β-galactosidase; lacZ fragment
   5333..5761    +  rep_origin     f1 ori (sequence partly withheld): f1 bacteriophage origin of replication; arrow indicates direction of (+) strand synthesis
   5814..5918    +  promoter       AmpR promoter: bla
   5919..6779    +  CDS            AmpR: β-lactamase; bla; confers resistance to ampicillin, carbenicillin, and related antibiotics
   6950..7538    +  rep_origin     ori: high-copy-number ColE1/pMB1/pBR322/pUC origin of replication
   7721..7813    +  CDS            lacI (fragment): lac repressor; lacI; The lac repressor binds to the lac operator to inhibit transcription in E. coli. This inhibition can be relieved by adding lactose or isopropyl-β-D-thiogalactopyranoside (IPTG).
   7826..7847    +  protein_bind   CAP binding site: CAP binding activates transcription in the presence of cAMP. E. coli catabolite activator protein
   7862..7892    +  promoter       lac promoter: promoter for the E. coli lac operon
   7900..7916    +  protein_bind   lac operator: The lac repressor binds to the lac operator to inhibit transcription in E. coli. This inhibition can be relieved by adding lactose or isopropyl-β-D-thiogalactopyranoside (IPTG). lac repressor encoded by lacI
   7961..7979    +  promoter       T3 promoter: promoter for bacteriophage T3 RNA polymerase
   8007..8233    +  promoter       RSV promoter: Rous sarcoma virus enhancer/promoter
   8234..8414    +  LTR            5' LTR (truncated): truncated 5' long terminal repeat (LTR) from HIV-1
   8461..8586    +  misc_feature   HIV-1 Ψ: packaging signal of human immunodeficiency virus type 1
   8570..8933    +  CDS            HIV-1 gag (fragment): gag protein from human immunodeficiency virus 1; gag
   9079..9312    +  misc_feature   RRE: The Rev response element (RRE) of HIV-1 allows for Rev-dependent mRNA export from the nucleus to the cytoplasm.
   9689..9789    +  CDS            Rev (fragment): human immunodeficiency virus 1 (HIV-1) Rev protein; rev; enhances nuclear export of unspliced and incompletely spliced viral mRNAs
   9839..5       +  promoter       U6 promoter (fragment) (across the origin): RNA polymerase III promoter for human U6 snRNA
  10013..130     +  enhancer       CMV enhancer (fragment) (across the origin): human cytomegalovirus immediate early enhancer; contains an 18-bp deletion relative to the standard CMV enhancer
>Addgene plasmid #91979 | pLJM1-FH-AGO2-5xA | addgene full sequence | sequence record 180559 | Addgene NGS Result
TATGCCAAGTACGCCCCCTATTGACGTCAATGACGGTAAATGGCCCGCCTGGCATTATGCCCAGTACATG
ACCTTATGGGACTTTCCTACTTGGCAGTACATCTACGTATTAGTCATCGCTATTACCATGGTGATGCGGT
TTTGGCAGTACATCAATGGGCGTGGATAGCGGTTTGACTCACGGGGATTTCCAAGTCTCCACCCCATTGA
CGTCAATGGGAGTTTGTTTTGGCACCAAAATCAACGGGACTTTCCAAAATGTCGTAACAACTCCGCCCCA
TTGACGCAAATGGGCGGTAGGCGTGTACGGTGGGAGGTCTATATAAGCAGAGCTGGTTTAGTGAACCGTC
AGATCCGCTAGCGCTACCGGGTACAAGTCCGGACTCAGATCTCGAGCTCAAGCTTCGAATTCGCCATGGA
CTACAAGGACGACGATGACAAGTACCCTTATGACGTGCCCGATTACGCTAGCGGCCGCATGTACTCGGGA
GCCGGCCCCGCACTTGCACCTCCTGCGCCGCCGCCCCCCATCCAAGGATATGCCTTCAAGCCTCCACCTA
GACCCGACTTTGGGACCTCCGGGAGAACAATCAAATTACAGGCCAATTTCTTCGAAATGGACATCCCCAA
AATTGACATCTATCATTATGAATTGGATATCAAGCCAGAGAAGTGCCCGAGGAGAGTTAACAGGGAAATC
GTGGAACACATGGTCCAGCACTTTAAAACACAGATCTTTGGGGATCGGAAGCCCGTGTTTGACGGCAGGA
AGAATCTATACACAGCCATGCCCCTTCCGATTGGGAGGGACAAGGTGGAGCTGGAGGTCACGCTGCCAGG
AGAAGGCAAGGATCGCATCTTCAAGGTGTCCATCAAGTGGGTGTCCTGCGTGAGCTTGCAGGCGTTACAC
GATGCACTTTCAGGGCGGCTGCCCAGCGTCCCTTTTGAGACGATCCAGGCCCTGGACGTGGTCATGAGGC
ACTTGCCATCCATGAGGTACACCCCCGTGGGCCGCTCCTTCTTCACCGCGTCCGAAGGCTGCTCTAACCC
TCTTGGCGGGGGCCGAGAAGTGTGGTTTGGCTTCCATCAGTCCGTCCGGCCTTCTCTCTGGAAAATGATG
CTGAATATTGATGTGTCAGCAACAGCGTTTTACAAGGCACAGCCAGTAATCGAGTTTGTTTGTGAAGTTT
TGGATTTTAAAAGTATTGAAGAACAACAAAAACCTCTGACAGATTCCCAAAGGGTAAAGTTTACCAAAGA
AATTAAAGGTCTAAAGGTGGAGATAACGCACTGTGGGCAGATGAAGAGGAAGTACCGTGTCTGCAATGTG
ACCCGGCGGCCCGCCAGTCACCAAACATTCCCGCTGCAGCAGGAGAGCGGGCAGACGGTGGAGTGCACGG
TGGCCCAGTATTTCAAGGACAGGCACAAGTTGGTTCTGCGCTACCCCCACCTCCCATGTTTACAAGTCGG
ACAGGAGCAGAAACACACCTACCTTCCCCTGGAGGTCTGTAACATTGTGGCAGGACAAAGATGTATTAAA
AAATTAACGGACAATCAGACCTCAACCATGATCAGAGCGACTGCTAGGTCGGCGCCCGATCGGCAAGAAG
AGATTAGCAAATTGATGCGAAGTGCAAGTTTCAACACAGATCCATACGTCCGTGAATTTGGAATCATGGT
CAAAGATGAGATGACAGACGTGACTGGGCGGGTGCTGCAGCCGCCCTCCATCCTCTACGGGGGCAGGAAT
AAAGCTATTGCGACCCCTGTCCAGGGCGTCTGGGACATGCGGAAC
[405 nt withheld, positions 1796-2200]
AACAACATCCTGCTGCCCCAGGGCAGGCCGCCGGTGTTCCAGCAGCCCGTCATCTTTCTGGGAGCAGACG
TCACTCACCCCCCCGCCGGGGATGGGAAGAAGCCCTCCATTGCCGCCGTGGTGGGCAGCATGGACGCCCA
CCCCAATCGCTACTGCGCCACCGTGCGCGTGCAGCAGCACCGGCAGGAGATCATACAAGACCTGGCCGCC
ATGGTCCGCGAGCTCCTCATCCAGTTCTACAAGTCCACGCGCTTCAAGCCCACCCGCATCATCTTCTACC
GCGACGGTGTCTCTGAAGGCCAGTTCCAGCAGGTTCTCCACCACGAGTTGCTGGCCATCCGTGAGGCCTG
TATCAAGCTAGAAAAAGACTACCAGCCCGGGATCACCTTCATCGTGGTGCAGAAGAGGCACCACACCCGG
CTCTTCTGCACTGACAAGAACGAGCGGGTTGGGAAAAGTGGAAACATTCCAGCAGGCACGACTGTGGACA
CGAAAATCACCCACCCCACCGAGTTCGACTTCTACCTGTGTAGTCACGCTGGCATCCAGGGGACAAGCAG
GCCTTCGCACTATCACGTCCTCTGGGACGACAATCGTTTCTCCTCTGATGAGCTGCAGATCCTAACCTAC
CAGCTGTGTCACACCTACGTGCGCTGCACACGCTCCGTGTCCATCCCAGCGCCAGCATACTACGCTCACC
TGGTGGCCTTCCGGGCCAGGTACCACCTGGTGGATAAGGAACATGACGCTGCTGAAGGAGCCCATGCCGC
TGGGCAGGCTAACGGGCGAGACCACCAAGCACTGGCCAAGGCGGTCCAGGTTCACCAAGACACTCTGCGC
ACCATGTACTTTGCTTGAGAATTCTCGACCTCGAGACAAATGGCAGTATTCATCCACAATTTTAAAAGAA
AAGGGGGGATTGGGGGGTACAGTGCAGGGGAAAGAATAGTAGACATAATAGCAACAGACATACAAACTAA
AGAATTACAAAAACAAATTACAAAAATTCAAAATTTTCGGGTTTATTACAGGGACAGCAGAGATCCACTT
TGGCCGCGGCTCGAGGGGGTTGGGGTTGCGCCTTTTCCAAGGCAGCCCTGGGTTTGCGCAGGGACGCGGC
TGCTCTGGGCGTGGTTCCGGGAAACGCAGCGGCGCCGACCCTGGGTCTCGCACATTCTTCACGTCCGTTC
GCAGCGTCACCCGGATCTTCGCCGCTACCCTTGTGGGCCCCCCGGCGACGCTTCCTGCTCCGCCCCTAAG
TCGGGAAGGTTCCTTGCGGTTCGCGGCGTGCCGGACGTGACAAACGGAAGCCGCACGTCTCACTAGTACC
CTCGCAGACGGACAGCGCCAGGGAGCAATGGCAGCGCGCCGACCGCGATGGGCTGTGGCCAATAGCGGCT
GCTCAGCAGGGCGCGCCGAGAGCAGCGGCCGGGAAGGGGCGGTGCGGGAGGCGGGGTGTGGGGCGGTAGT
GTGGGCCCTGTTCCTGCCCGCGCGGTGTTCCGCATTCTGCAAGCCTCCGGAGCGCACGTCGGCAGTCGGC
TCCCTCGTTGACCGAATCACCGACCTCTCTCCCCAGGGGGATCCACCGGAGCTTACCATGACCGAGTACA
AGCCCACGGTGCGCCTCGCCACCCGCGACGACGTCCCCAGGGCCGTACGCACCCTCGCCGCCGCGTTCGC
CGACTACCCCGCCACGCGCCACACCGTCGATCCGGACCGCCACATCGAGCGGGTCACCGAGCTGCAAGAA
CTCTTCCTCACGCGCGTCGGGCTCGACATCGGCAAGGTGTGGGTCGCGGACGACGGCGCCGCGGTGGCGG
TCTGGACCACGCCGGAGAGCGTCGAAGCGGGGGCGGTGTTCGCCGAGATCGGCCCGCGCATGGCCGAGTT
GAGCGGTTCCCGGCTGGCCGCGCAGCAACAGATGGAAGGCCTCCTGGCGCCGCACCGGCCCAAGGAGCCC
GCGTGGTTCCTGGCCACCGTCGGCGTCTCGCCCGACCACCAGGGCAAGGGTCTGGGCAGCGCCGTCGTGC
TCCCCGGAGTGGAGGCGGCCGAGCGCGCCGGGGTGCCCGCCTTCCTGGAGACCTCCGCGCCCCGCAACCT
CCCCTTCTACGAGCGGCTCGGCTTCACCGTCACCGCCGACGTCGAGGTGCCCGAAGGACCGCGCACCTGG
TGCATGACCCGCAAGCCCGGTGCCTGACGCCCGCCCCACGACCCGCAGCGCCCGACCGAAAGGAGCGCAC
GACCCCATGCATCGGTACCTTTAAGACCAATGACTTACAAGGCAGCTGTAGATCTTAGCCACTTTTTAAA
AGAAAAGGGGGGACTGGAAGGGCTAATTCACTCCCAACGAAGACAAGATCTGCTTTTTGCTTGTACTGGG
TCTCTCTGGTTAGACCAGATCTGAGCCTGGGAGCTCTCTGGCTAACTAGGGAACCCACTGCTTAAGCCTC
AATAAAGCTTGCCTTGAGTGCTTCAAGTAGTGTGTGCCCGTCTGTTGTGTGACTCTGGTAACTAGAGATC
CCTCAGACCCTTTTAGTCAGTGTGGAAAATCTCTAGCAGTAGTAGTTCATGTCATCTTATTATTCAGTAT
TTATAACTTGCAAAGAAATGAATATCAGAGAGTGAGAGGAACTTGTTTATTGCAGCTTATAATGGTTACA
AATAAAGCAATAGCATCACAAATTTCACAAATAAAGCATTTTTTTCACTGCATTCTAGTTGTGGTTTGTC
CAAACTCATCAATGTATCTTATCATGTCTGGCTCTAGCTATCCCGCCCCTAACTCCGCCCATCCCGCCCC
TAACTCCGCCCAGTTCCGCCCATTCTCCGCCCCATGGCTGACTAATTTTTTTTATTTATGCAGAGGCCGA
GGCCGCCTCGGCCTCTGAGCTATTCCAGAAGTAGTGAGGAGGCTTTTTTGGAGGCCTAGGGACGTACCCA
ATTCGCCCTATAGTGAGTCGTATTACGCGCGCTCACTGGCCGTCGTTTTACAACGTCGTGACTGGGAAAA
CCCTGGCGTTACCCAACTTAATCGCCTTGCAGCACATCCCCCTTTCGCCAGCTGGCGTAATAGCGAAGAG
GCCCGCACCGATCGCCCTTCCCAACAGTTGCGCAGCCTGAATGGCGAATGGG
[124 nt withheld, positions 5333-5456]
C
[91 nt withheld, positions 5458-5548]
A
[49 nt withheld, positions 5550-5598]
CCTTTGACGTTGGAGTCCACGTTCTTT
[37 nt withheld, positions 5626-5662]
ACCCTATCTCGGTCTATTCTTTTGATTTATAAGGGATTTTGCCGATTTCGGCCTATTGGTTAAAAAATGA
GCTGATTTAACAAAAATTTAACGCGAATTTTAACAAAATATTAACGCTTACAATTTAGGTGGCACTTTTC
GGGGAAATGTGCGCGGAACCCCTATTTGTTTATTTTTCTAAATACATTCAAATATGTATCCGCTCATGAG
ACAATAACCCTGATAAATGCTTCAATAATATTGAAAAAGGAAGAGTATGAGTATTCAACATTTCCGTGTC
GCCCTTATTCCCTTTTTTGCGGCATTTTGCCTTCCTGTTTTTGCTCACCCAGAAACGCTGGTGAAAGTAA
AAGATGCTGAAGATCAGTTGGGTGCACGAGTGGGTTACATCGAACTGGATCTCAACAGCGGTAAGATCCT
TGAGAGTTTTCGCCCCGAAGAACGTTTTCCAATGATGAGCACTTTTAAAGTTCTGCTATGTGGCGCGGTA
TTATCCCGTATTGACGCCGGGCAAGAGCAACTCGGTCGCCGCATACACTATTCTCAGAATGACTTGGTTG
AGTACTCACCAGTCACAGAAAAGCATCTTACGGATGGCATGACAGTAAGAGAATTATGCAGTGCTGCCAT
AACCATGAGTGATAACACTGCGGCCAACTTACTTCTGACAACGATCGGAGGACCGAAGGAGCTAACCGCT
TTTTTGCACAACATGGGGGATCATGTAACTCGCCTTGATCGTTGGGAACCGGAGCTGAATGAAGCCATAC
CAAACGACGAGCGTGACACCACGATGCCTGTAGCAATGGCAACAACGTTGCGCAAACTATTAACTGGCGA
ACTACTTACTCTAGCTTCCCGGCAACAATTAATAGACTGGATGGAGGCGGATAAAGTTGCAGGACCACTT
CTGCGCTCGGCCCTTCCGGCTGGCTGGTTTATTGCTGATAAATCTGGAGCCGGTGAGCGTGGGTCTCGCG
GTATCATTGCAGCACTGGGGCCAGATGGTAAGCCCTCCCGTATCGTAGTTATCTACACGACGGGGAGTCA
GGCAACTATGGATGAACGAAATAGACAGATCGCTGAGATAGGTGCCTCACTGATTAAGCATTGGTAACTG
TCAGACCAAGTTTACTCATATATACTTTAGATTGATTTAAAACTTCATTTTTAATTTAAAAGGATCTAGG
TGAAGATCCTTTTTGATAATCTCATGACCAAAATCCCTTAACGTGAGTTTTCGTTCCACTGAGCGTCAGA
CCCCGTAGAAAAGATCAAAGGATCTTCTTGAGATCCTTTTTTTCTGCGCGTAATCTGCTGCTTGCAAACA
AAAAAACCACCGCTACCAGCGGTGGTTTGTTTGCCGGATCAAGAGCTACCAACTCTTTTTCCGAAGGTAA
CTGGCTTCAGCAGAGCGCAGATACCAAATACTGTTCTTCTAGTGTAGCCGTAGTTAGGCCACCACTTCAA
GAACTCTGTAGCACCGCCTACATACCTCGCTCTGCTAATCCTGTTACCAGTGGCTGCTGCCAGTGGCGAT
AAGTCGTGTCTTACCGGGTTGGACTCAAGACGATAGTTACCGGATAAGGCGCAGCGGTCGGGCTGAACGG
GGGGTTCGTGCACACAGCCCAGCTTGGAGCGAACGACCTACACCGAACTGAGATACCTACAGCGTGAGCT
ATGAGAAAGCGCCACGCTTCCCGAAGGGAGAAAGGCGGACAGGTATCCGGTAAGCGGCAGGGTCGGAACA
GGAGAGCGCACGAGGGAGCTTCCAGGGGGAAACGCCTGGTATCTTTATAGTCCTGTCGGGTTTCGCCACC
TCTGACTTGAGCGTCGATTTTTGTGATGCTCGTCAGGGGGGCGGAGCCTATGGAAAAACGCCAGCAACGC
GGCCTTTTTACGGTTCCTGGCCTTTTGCTGGCCTTTTGCTCACATGTTCTTTCCTGCGTTATCCCCTGAT
TCTGTGGATAACCGTATTACCGCCTTTGAGTGAGCTGATACCGCTCGCCGCAGCCGAACGACCGAGCGCA
GCGAGTCAGTGAGCGAGGAAGCGGAAGAGCGCCCAATACGCAAACCGCCTCTCCCCGCGCGTTGGCCGAT
TCATTAATGCAGCTGGCACGACAGGTTTCCCGACTGGAAAGCGGGCAGTGAGCGCAACGCAATTAATGTG
AGTTAGCTCACTCATTAGGCACCCCAGGCTTTACACTTTATGCTTCCGGCTCGTATGTTGTGTGGAATTG
TGAGCGGATAACAATTTCACACAGGAAACAGCTATGACCATGATTACGCCAAGCGCGCAATTAACCCTCA
CTAAAGGGAACAAAAGCTGGAGCTGCAAGCTTAATGTAGTCTTATGCAATACTCTTGTAGTCTTGCAACA
TGGTAACGATGAGTTAGCAACATGCCTTACAAGGAGAGAAAAAGCACCGTGCATGCCGATTGGTGGAAGT
AAGGTGGTACGATCGTGCCTTATTAGGAAGGCAACAGACGGGTCTGACATGGATTGGACGAACCACTGAA
TTGCCGCATTGCAGAGATATTGTATTTAAGTGCCTAGCTCGATACATAAACGGGTCTCTCTGGTTAGACC
AGATCTGAGCCTGGGAGCTCTCTGGCTAACTAGGGAACCCACTGCTTAAGCCTCAATAAAGCTTGCCTTG
AGTGCTTCAAGTAGTGTGTGCCCGTCTGTTGTGTGACTCTGGTAACTAGAGATCCCTCAGACCCTTTTAG
TCAGTGTGGAAAATCTCTAGCAGTGGCGCCCGAACAGGGACTTGAAAGCGAAAGGGAAACCAGAGGAGCT
CTCTCGACGCAGGACTCGGCTTGCTGAAGCGCGCACGGCAAGAGGCGAGGGGCGGCGACTGGTGAGTACG
CCAAAAATTTTGACTAGCGGAGGCTAGAAGGAGAGAGATGGGTGCGAGAGCGTCAGTATTAAGCGGGGGA
GAATTAGATCGCGATGGGAAAAAATTCGGTTAAGGCCAGGGGGAAAGAAAAAATATAAATTAAAACATAT
AGTATGGGCAAGCAGGGAGCTAGAACGATTCGCAGTTAATCCTGGCCTGTTAGAAACATCAGAAGGCTGT
AGACAAATACTGGGACAGCTACAACCATCCCTTCAGACAGGATCAGAAGAACTTAGATCATTATATAATA
CAGTAGCAACCCTCTATTGTGTGCATCAAAGGATAGAGATAAAAGACACCAAGGAAGCTTTAGACAAGAT
AGAGGAAGAGCAAAACAAAAGTAAGACCACCGCACAGCAAGCGGCCGCTGATCTTCAGACCTGGAGGAGG
AGATATGAGGGACAATTGGAGAAGTGAATTATATAAATATAAAGTAGTAAAAATTGAACCATTAGGAGTA
GCACCCACCAAGGCAAAGAGAAGAGTGGTGCAGAGAGAAAAAAGAGCAGTGGGAATAGGAGCTTTGTTCC
TTGGGTTCTTGGGAGCAGCAGGAAGCACTATGGGCGCAGCGTCAATGACGCTGACGGTACAGGCCAGACA
ATTATTGTCTGGTATAGTGCAGCAGCAGAACAATTTGCTGAGGGCTATTGAGGCGCAACAGCATCTGTTG
CAACTCACAGTCTGGGGCATCAAGCAGCTCCAGGCAAGAATCCTGGCTGTGGAAAGATACCTAAAGGATC
AACAGCTCCTGGGGATTTGGGGTTGCTCTGGAAAACTCATTTGCACCACTGCTGTGCCTTGGAATGCTAG
TTGGAGTAATAAATCTCTGGAACAGATTTGGAATCACACGACCTGGATGGAGTGGGACAGAGAAATTAAC
AATTACACAAGCTTAATACACTCCTTAATTGAAGAATCGCAAAACCAGCAAGAAAAGAATGAACAAGAAT
TATTGGAATTAGATAAATGGGCAAGTTTGTGGAATTGGTTTAACATAACAAATTGGCTGTGGTATATAAA
ATTATTCATAATGATAGTAGGAGGCTTGGTAGGTTTAAGAATAGTTTTTGCTGTACTTTCTATAGTGAAT
AGAGTTAGGCAGGGATATTCACCATTATCGTTTCAGACCCACCTCCCAACCCCGAGGGGACCCGACAGGC
CCGAAGGAATAGAAGAAGAAGGTGGAGAGAGAGACAGAGACAGATCCATTCGATTAGTGAACGGATCTCG
ACGGTATCGATCACGAGACTAGCCTCGAGCGGCCGCCCCCTTCACCGAGGGCCTATTTCCCATGATTCCT
TCATATTTGCATATACGATACAAGGCTGTTAGAGAGATAATTGGAATTAATTTGACTGTAAACACAAAGA
TATTAGTACAAAATACGTGACGTAGAAAGTAATAATTTCTTGGGTAGTTTGCAGTTTTAAAATTATGTTT
TAAAATGGACTATCA
